>Addgene plasmid #162154 | LightR-bRaf-mVenus | addgene full sequence | sequence record 319200 | Addgene NGS Result
TAGTTATTAATAGTAATCAATTACGGGGTCATTAGTTCATAGCCCATATATGGAGTTCCGCGTTACATAA
CTTACGGTAAATGGCCCGCCTGGCTGACCGCCCAACGACCCCCGCCCATTGACGTCAATAATGACGTATG
TTCCCATAGTAACGCCAATAGGGACTTTCCATTGACGTCAATGGGTGGAGTATTTACGGTAAACTGCCCA
CTTGGCAGTACATCAAGTGTATCATATGCCAAGTACGCCCCCTATTGACGTCAATGACGGTAAATGGCCC
GCCTGGCATTATGCCCAGTACATGACCTTATGGGACTTTCCTACTTGGCAGTACATCTACGTATTAGTCA
TCGCTATTACCATGGTGATGCGGTTTTGGCAGTACATCAATGGGCGTGGATAGCGGTTTGACTCACGGGG
ATTTCCAAGTCTCCACCCCATTGACGTCAATGGGAGTTTGTTTTGGCACCAAAATCAACGGGACTTTCCA
AAATGTCGTAACAACTCCGCCCCATTGACGCAAATGGGCGGTAGGCGTGTACGGTGGGAGGTCTATATAA
GCAGAGCTGGTTTAGTGAACCGTCAGATCCGCTAGCATGGCGGCGCTGAGCGGTGGCGGTGGTGGCGGCG
CGGAGCCGGGCCAGGCTCTGTTCAACGGGGACATGGAGCCCGAGGCCGGCGCCGGCGCCGGCGCCGCGGC
CTCTTCGGCTGCGGACCCTGCCATTCCGGAGGAGGTGTGGAATATCAAACAAATGATTAAGTTGACACAG
GAACATATAGAGGCCCTATTGGACAAATTTGGTGGGGAGCATAATCCACCATCAATATATCTGGAGGCCT
ATGAAGAATACACCAGCAAGCTAGATGCACTCCAACAAAGAGAACAACAGTTATTGGAATCTCTGGGGAA
CGGAACTGATTTTTCTGTTTCTAGCTCTGCATCAATGGATACCGTTACATCTTCTTCCTCTTCTAGCCTT
TCAGTGCTACCTTCATCTCTTTCAGTTTTTCAAAATCCCACAGATGTGGCACGGAGCAACCCCAAGTCAC
CACAAAAACCTATCGTTAGAGTCTTCCTGCCCAACAAACAGAGGACAGTGGTACCTGCAAGGTGTGGAGT
TACAGTCCGAGACAGTCTAAAGAAAGCACTGATGATGAGAGGTCTAATCCCAGAGTGCTGTGCTGTTTAC
AGAATTCAGGATGGAGAGAAGAAACCAATTGGTTGGGACACTGATATTTCCTGGCTTACTGGAGAAGAAT
TGCATGTGGAAGTGTTGGAGAATGTTCCACTTACAACACACAACTTTGTACGAAAAACGTTTTTCACCTT
AGCATTTTGTGACTTTTGTCGAAAGCTGCTTTTCCAGGGTTTCCGCTGTCAAACATGTGGTTATAAATTT
CACCAGCGTTGTAGTACAGAAGTTCCACTGATGTGTGTTAATTATGACCAACTTGATTTGCTGTTTGTCT
CCAAGTTCTTTGAACACCACCCAATACCACAGGAAGAGGCGTCCTTAGCAGAGACTGCCCTAACATCTGG
ATCATCCCCTTCCGCACCCGCCTCGGACTCTATTGGGCCCCAAATTCTCACCAGTCCGTCTCCTTCAAAA
TCCATTCCAATTCCACAGCCCTTCCGACCAGCAGATGAAGATCATCGAAATCAATTTGGGCAACGAGACC
GATCCTCATCAGCTCCCAATGTGCATATAAACACAATAGAACCTGTCAATATTGATGACTTGATTAGAGA
CCAAGGATTTCGTGGTGATGGAGGATCAACCACAGGTTTGTCTGCTACCCCCCCTGCCTCATTACCTGGC
TCACTAACTAACGTGAAAGCCTTACAGAAATCTCCAGGACCTCAGCGAGAAAGGAAGTCATCTTCATCCT
CAGAAGACAGGAATCGAATGAAAACACTTGGTAGACGGGACTCGAGTGATGATTGGGAGATTCCTGATGG
GCAGATTACAGTGGGACAAAGAATTGGATCTGGATCATTTGGAACAGTCTACAAGGGAAAGTGGGGACCA
GGTGGCAGCGGAGGTCATACCTTGTATGCGCCGGGGGGTTATGACATCATGGGTTACCTCATACAGATCA
TGAATAGGCCGAACCCACAAGTGGAGCTCGGACCCGTCGATACCTCCTGCGCTCTCATTCTGTGTGACCT
TAAGCAGAAGGATACCCCTATCGTGTACGCCTCCGAGGCATTTCTGTACATGACAGGGTACTCGAACGCC
GAAGTGCTGGGACGGAACTGCCGCTTCCTGCAAAGCCCGGATGGAATGGTGAAGCCTAAGTCAACCCGCA
AATACGTGGACTCCAACACTATCAACACCATGCGCAAGGCCATTGACCGCAATGCTGAGGTGCAAGTGGA
AGTGGTGAACTTCAAGAAGAATGGACAGCGCTTCGTCAACTTCCTGACTATGATCCCCGTGCGCGACGAG
ACCGGCGAATACCGGTACAGCATGGGGTTTCAGTGTGAGACAGAGGGCGGCTCCGGAGGCAGCGGCGGTT
CTGGAGGTTCCGGTGGCGGCTCCGGAGGTAGCGGAGGGTCTCACACTCTTTACGCCCCTGGAGGATACGA
CATTATGGGATATTTGATTCAGATTATGAACCGCCCAAACCCTCAGGTCGAACTGGGGCCTGTGGACACG
TCATGTGCCCTGATCCTGTGCGATCTGAAGCAAAAGGACACTCCGATTGTCTACGCCTCGGAAGCCTTCT
TGTATATGACCGGATACAGCAATGCAGAGGTGCTCGGTAGGAACTGCAGATTCCTGCAGTCCCCCGACGG
GATGGTGAAACCAAAGTCGACTCGCAAATATGTGGACTCGAACACGATCAATACAATGCGGAAGGCCATC
GACCGGAACGCCGAGGTCCAGGTGGAGGTGGTCAACTTTAAGAAGAACGGCCAGCGGTTCGTGAACTTTC
TCACCATGATTCCGGTCCGGGATGAAACCGGAGAGTACAGATACTCCATGGGATTCCAGTGCGAAACCGA
AGGGTCCGGAGGTCCCGGAGGTGATGTGGCAGTGAAAATGTTGAATGTGACAGCACCTACACCTCAGCAG
TTACAAGCCTTCAAAAATGAAGTAGGAGTACTCAGGAAAACACGACATGTGAATATCCTACTCTTCATGG
GCTATTCCACAAAGCCACAACTGGCTATTGTTACCCAGTGGTGTGAGGGCTCCAGCTTGTATCACCATCT
CCATATCATTGAGACCAAATTTGAGATGATCAAACTTATAGATATTGCACGACAGACTGCACAGGGCATG
GATTACTTACACGCCAAGTCAATCATCCACAGAGACCTCAAGAGTAATAATATATTTCTTCATGAAGACC
TCACAGTAAAAATAGGTGATTTTGGTCTAGCTACAGAGAAATCTCGATGGAGTGGGTCCCATCAGTTTGA
ACAGTTGTCTGGATCCATTTTGTGGATGGCACCAGAAGTCATCAGAATGCAAGATAAAAATCCATACAGC
TTTCAGTCAGATGTATATGCATTTGGAATTGTTCTGTATGAATTGATGACTGGACAGTTACCTTATTCAA
ACATCAACAACAGGGACCAGATAATTTTTATGGTGGGACGAGGATACCTGTCTCCAGATCTCAGTAAGGT
ACGGAGTAACTGTCCAAAAGCCATGAAGAGATTAATGGCAGAGTGCCTCAAAAAGAAAAGAGATGAGAGA
CCACTCTTTCCCCAAATTCTCGCCTCTATTGAGCTGCTGGCCCGCTCATTGCCAAAAATTCACCGCAGTG
CATCAGAACCCTCCTTGAATCGGGCTGGTTTCCAAACAGAGGATTTTAGTCTATATGCTTGTGCTTCTCC
AAAAACACCCATCCAGGCAGGGGGATATGGTGCGTTTCCTGTCCACAAGCTTCGAATTCTGCAGTCGACG
GTACCGCGGGCCCGGGATCCACCGGTCGCCACCATGGTGAGCAAGGGCGAGGAGCTGTTCACCGGGGTGG
TGCCCATCCTGGTCGAGCTGGACGGCGACGTAAACGGCCACAAGTTCAGCGTGTCCGGCGAGGGCGAGGG
CGATGCCACCTACGGCAAGCTGACCCTGAAGTTGATCTGCACCACCGGCAAGCTGCCCGTGCCCTGGCCC
ACCCTCGTGACCACCCTCGGCTACGGCCTGCAGTGCTTCGCCCGCTACCCCGACCACATGAAGCAGCACG
ACTTCTTCAAGTCCGCCATGCCCGAAGGCTACGTCCAGGAGCGCACCATCTTCTTCAAGGACGACGGCAA
CTACAAGACCCGCGCCGAGGTGAAGTTCGAGGGCGACACCCTGGTGAACCGCATCGAGCTGAAGGGCATC
GACTTCAAGGAGGACGGCAACATCCTGGGGCACAAGCTGGAGTACAACTACAACAGCCACAACGTCTATA
TCACCGCCGACAAGCAGAAGAACGGCATCAAGGCAAACTTCAAGATCCGCCACAACATCGAGGACGGCGG
CGTGCAGCTCGCCGACCACTACCAGCAGAACACCCCCATCGGCGACGGCCCCGTGCTGCTGCCCGACAAC
CACTACCTGAGCTACCAGTCCAAACTGAGCAAAGACCCCAACGAGAAGCGCGATCACATGGTCCTGCTGG
AGTTCGTGACCGCCGCCGGGATCACTCTCGGCATGGACGAGCTGTACAAGTAAAGCGGCCGCGACTCTAG
ATCATAATCAGCCATACCACATTTGTAGAGGTTTTACTTGCTTTAAAAAACCTCCCACACCTCCCCCTGA
ACCTGAAACATAAAATGAATGCAATTGTTGTTGTTAACTTGTTTATTGCAGCTTATAATGGTTACAAATA
AAGCAATAGCATCACAAATTTCACAAATAAAGCATTTTTTTCACTGCATTCTAGTTGTGGTTTGTCCAAA
CTCATCAATGTATCTTAAGGCGTAAATTGTAAGCGTTAATATTTTGTTAAAATTCGCGTTAAATTTTTGT
TAAATCAGCTCATTTTTTAACCAATAGGCCGAAATCGGCAAAATCCCTTATAAATCAAAAGAATAGACCG
AGATAGGGT
[37 nt withheld, positions 5050-5086]
AAAGAACGTGGACTCCAACGTCAAAGG
[49 nt withheld, positions 5114-5162]
T
[91 nt withheld, positions 5164-5254]
G
[124 nt withheld, positions 5256-5379]
CAGGTGGCACTTTTCGGGGAAATGTGCGCGGAACCCCTATTTGTTTATTTTTCTAAATACATTCAAATAT
GTATCCGCTCATGAGACAATAACCCTGATAAATGCTTCAATAATATTGAAAAAGGAAGAGTCCTGAGGCG
GAAAGAACCAGCTGTGGAATGTGTGTCAGTTAGGGTGTGGAAAGTCCCCAGGCTCCCCAGCAGGCAGAAG
TATGCAAAGCATGCATCTCAATTAGTCAGCAACCAGGTGTGGAAAGTCCCCAGGCTCCCCAGCAGGCAGA
AGTATGCAAAGCATGCATCTCAATTAGTCAGCAACCATAGTCCCGCCCCTAACTCCGCCCATCCCGCCCC
TAACTCCGCCCAGTTCCGCCCATTCTCCGCCCCATGGCTGACTAATTTTTTTTATTTATGCAGAGGCCGA
GGCCGCCTCGGCCTCTGAGCTATTCCAGAAGTAGTGAGGAGGCTTTTTTGGAGGCCTAGGCTTTTGCAAA
GATCGATCAAGAGACAGGATGAGGATCGTTTCGCATGATTGAACAAGATGGATTGCACGCAGGTTCTCCG
GCCGCTTGGGTGGAGAGGCTATTCGGCTATGACTGGGCACAACAGACAATCGGCTGCTCTGATGCCGCCG
TGTTCCGGCTGTCAGCGCAGGGGCGCCCGGTTCTTTTTGTCAAGACCGACCTGTCCGGTGCCCTGAATGA
ACTGCAAGACGAGGCAGCGCGGCTATCGTGGCTGGCCACGACGGGCGTTCCTTGCGCAGCTGTGCTCGAC
GTTGTCACTGAAGCGGGAAGGGACTGGCTGCTATTGGGCGAAGTGCCGGGGCAGGATCTCCTGTCATCTC
ACCTTGCTCCTGCCGAGAAAGTATCCATCATGGCTGATGCAATGCGGCGGCTGCATACGCTTGATCCGGC
TACCTGCCCATTCGACCACCAAGCGAAACATCGCATCGAGCGAGCACGTACTCGGATGGAAGCCGGTCTT
GTCGATCAGGATGATCTGGACGAAGAGCATCAGGGGCTCGCGCCAGCCGAACTGTTCGCCAGGCTCAAGG
CGAGCATGCCCGACGGCGAGGATCTCGTCGTGACCCATGGCGATGCCTGCTTGCCGAATATCATGGTGGA
AAATGGCCGCTTTTCTGGATTCATCGACTGTGGCCGGCTGGGTGTGGCGGACCGCTATCAGGACATAGCG
TTGGCTACCCGTGATATTGCTGAAGAGCTTGGCGGCGAATGGGCTGACCGCTTCCTCGTGCTTTACGGTA
TCGCCGCTCCCGATTCGCAGCGCATCGCCTTCTATCGCCTTCTTGACGAGTTCTTCTGAGCGGGACTCTG
GGGTTCGAAATGACCGACCAAGCGACGCCCAACCTGCCATCACGAGATTTCGATTCCACCGCCGCCTTCT
ATGAAAGGTTGGGCTTCGGAATCGTTTTCCGGGACGCCGGCTGGATGATCCTCCAGCGCGGGGATCTCAT
GCTGGAGTTCTTCGCCCACCCTAGGGGGAGGCTAACTGAAACACGGAAGGAGACAATACCGGAAGGAACC
CGCGCTATGACGGCAATAAAAAGACAGAATAAAACGCACGGTGTTGGGTCGTTTGTTCATAAACGCGGGG
TTCGGTCCCAGGGCTGGCACTCTGTCGATACCCCACCGAGACCCCATTGGGGCCAATACGCCCGCGTTTC
TTCCTTTTCCCCACCCCACCCCCCAAGTTCGGGTGAAGGCCCAGGGCTCGCAGCCAACGTCGGGGCGGCA
GGCCCTGCCATAGCCTCAGGTTACTCATATATACTTTAGATTGATTTAAAACTTCATTTTTAATTTAAAA
GGATCTAGGTGAAGATCCTTTTTGATAATCTCATGACCAAAATCCCTTAACGTGAGTTTTCGTTCCACTG
AGCGTCAGACCCCGTAGAAAAGATCAAAGGATCTTCTTGAGATCCTTTTTTTCTGCGCGTAATCTGCTGC
TTGCAAACAAAAAAACCACCGCTACCAGCGGTGGTTTGTTTGCCGGATCAAGAGCTACCAACTCTTTTTC
CGAAGGTAACTGGCTTCAGCAGAGCGCAGATACCAAATACTGTTCTTCTAGTGTAGCCGTAGTTAGGCCA
CCACTTCAAGAACTCTGTAGCACCGCCTACATACCTCGCTCTGCTAATCCTGTTACCAGTGGCTGCTGCC
AGTGGCGATAAGTCGTGTCTTACCGGGTTGGACTCAAGACGATAGTTACCGGATAAGGCGCAGCGGTCGG
GCTGAACGGGGGGTTCGTGCACACAGCCCAGCTTGGAGCGAACGACCTACACCGAACTGAGATACCTACA
GCGTGAGCTATGAGAAAGCGCCACGCTTCCCGAAGGGAGAAAGGCGGACAGGTATCCGGTAAGCGGCAGG
GTCGGAACAGGAGAGCGCACGAGGGAGCTTCCAGGGGGAAACGCCTGGTATCTTTATAGTCCTGTCGGGT
TTCGCCACCTCTGACTTGAGCGTCGATTTTTGTGATGCTCGTCAGGGGGGCGGAGCCTATGGAAAAACGC
CAGCAACGCGGCCTTTTTACGGTTCCTGGCCTTTTGCTGGCCTTTTGCTCACATGTTCTTTCCTGCGTTA
TCCCCTGATTCTGTGGATAACCGTATTACCGCCATGCAT
Features (pLannotate 1.2.2; 15 found; start..end, strand, type, name):
     61..364     +  enhancer       CMV enhancer: human cytomegalovirus immediate early enhancer
    365..568     +  promoter       CMV promoter: human cytomegalovirus (CMV) immediate early promoter
    597..3896    +  CDS            BRAF: BRAF_HUMAN - Also known as BRAF1, RAFB1. Experimental evidence at protein level: Swiss-Prot protein existence level 1. Protein kinase involved in the transduction of mitogenic signals from the cell membrane to the nucleus (Probable). Phosphorylates MAP2K1, and thereby activates the MAP kinase signal transduction pathway (PubMed:21441910, PubMed:29433126). May play a role in the postsynaptic responses of hippocampal neurons (PubMed:1508179). From Homo sapiens (Human).
   3896..3940    +  misc_feature   MCS (fragment): multiple cloning site
   3954..4670    +  CDS            mVenus: mVenus is a basic (constitutively fluorescent) yellow fluorescent protein published in 2006, derived from Aequorea victoria. It is reported to be a rapidly-maturing monomer with moderate acid sensitivity.
   4690..4773    +  CDS            large T antigen (fragment): large T antigen from SV40 (simian virus 40)
   4796..4917    +  polyA_signal   SV40 poly(A) signal: SV40 polyadenylation signal
   4951..5379    -  rep_origin     f1 ori (sequence partly withheld): f1 bacteriophage origin of replication; arrow indicates direction of (+) strand synthesis
   5406..5510    +  promoter       AmpR promoter: bla
   5512..5869    +  promoter       SV40 promoter: SV40 enhancer and early promoter
   5904..6698    +  CDS            NeoR/KanR: aminoglycoside phosphotransferase from Tn5; aph(3')-II (or nptII); confers resistance to neomycin, kanamycin, and G418 (Geneticin®)
   6719..6871    +  CDS            ble (fragment): BLE_KLEPN - Experimental evidence at protein level: Swiss-Prot protein existence level 1. Binding protein with a strong affinity to the bleomycin family of antibiotics. Binds to CL990; an antimitotic-antibiotic compound. From Klebsiella pneumoniae.
   6930..6977    +  polyA_signal   HSV TK poly(A) signal: herpes simplex virus thymidine kinase polyadenylation signal (Cole and Stacy, 1985)
   7068..7084    -  polyA_signal   bGH poly(A) signal (fragment): bovine growth hormone polyadenylation signal
   7306..7894    +  rep_origin     ori: high-copy-number ColE1/pMB1/pBR322/pUC origin of replication
