[The description below was written by a language model from this plasmid's Addgene catalogue record and pLannotate feature annotations shown in this document.]
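Description:
LightR-bRaf-mVenus is an 8,008 bp mammalian expression plasmid carrying a light-regulated, engineered form of the B-Raf kinase fused to a yellow fluorescent protein. The record lists the backbone as unknown. The annotated layout consists of a CMV enhancer/promoter, a residual multiple cloning site upstream of the fluorescent protein, an SV40 poly(A) signal, an f1 origin, and a dual-promoter NeoR/KanR cassette, which is typical of N1-style fluorescent protein fusion vectors. In bacteria the plasmid replicates from a high-copy ColE1/pUC-type origin and is selected with kanamycin. The Tn5 aminoglycoside phosphotransferase gene sits behind both the bacterial bla promoter and the SV40 early promoter and ends in an HSV TK poly(A) signal, so it could also support G418 selection in mammalian cells. Short annotated fragments of ble, SV40 large T antigen and bGH poly(A) appear to be backbone remnants, not functional elements.

The roughly 4.1 kb insert is driven by the human CMV immediate early enhancer and promoter. It encodes B-Raf with the V600E substitution, followed in frame across a short MCS-derived linker by C-terminal mVenus, a monomeric yellow fluorescent protein used to visualise expression and localisation. The catalogue gives the species as mouse, whereas the automated annotation matched the coding region to human BRAF; the two orthologues are closely related. The LightR module is not annotated separately, and the B-Raf feature, about 3.3 kb, is longer than a B-Raf coding sequence alone, consistent with the module being inserted within the kinase. According to the associated publication title, LightR is a light-regulated allosteric switch, and the construct is intended for temporal and subcellular optical control of enzyme activity in mammalian cells.
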