Addgene plasmid #162154: LightR-bRaf-mVenus
Purpose: Expresses LightR-bRaf-mVenus in mammalian cells
Depositing lab: Andrei Karginov. Depositing organization: University of Illinois at Chicago. Publication: Light-Regulated allosteric switch enables temporal and subcellular control of enzyme activity. Shaaya M, Fauser J, Zhurikhina A, Conage-Pough JE, Huyot V, Brennan M, Flower CT, Matsche J, Khan S, Natarajan V, Rehman J, Kota P, White FM, Tsygankov D, Karginov AV. Elife. 2020 Sep 23;9. pii: 60647. doi: 10.7554/eLife.60647. PubMed 32965214.
Backbone
  Vector backbone: Unknown
  Backbone size w/o insert (bp): 3934
  Total vector size (bp): 8008
  Vector type: Mammalian Expression
Growth in bacteria
  Bacterial resistance: Kanamycin, 50 μg/mL
  Growth temperature: 37°C
  Growth strain: DH5alpha
  Copy number: High Copy
Gene/Insert
  Gene/Insert name: LightR-bRaf-mVenus
  Species: M. musculus (mouse)
  Insert size (bp): 4074
  Mutation: Valine 600 is substituted with Glutamic acid
  Promoter: CMV
  Tag / fusion protein: mVenus (C terminal on insert)
  Cloning method: Ligation Independent Cloning
  Sequencing primers: 5′ CMV-Fw
Terms and licenses: Academic/Nonprofit Terms; Industry Terms: Not Available to Industry
How to cite: LightR-bRaf-mVenus was a gift from Andrei Karginov (Addgene plasmid # 162154 ; http://n2t.net/addgene:162154 ; RRID:Addgene_162154)
