>Addgene plasmid #162154 | LightR-bRaf-mVenus | depositor partial sequence | sequence record 314367 | Sequence that encodes the whole insert
ATGGCGGCGCTGAGCGGTGGCGGTGGTGGCGGCGCGGAGCCGGGCCAGGCTCTGTTCAACGGGGACATGG
AGCCCGAGGCCGGCGCCGGCGCCGGCGCCGCGGCCTCTTCGGCTGCGGACCCTGCCATTCCGGAGGAGGT
GTGGAATATCAAACAAATGATTAAGTTGACACAGGAACATATAGAGGCCCTATTGGACAAATTTGGTGGG
GAGCATAATCCACCATCAATATATCTGGAGGCCTATGAAGAATACACCAGCAAGCTAGATGCACTCCAAC
AAAGAGAACAACAGTTATTGGAATCTCTGGGGAACGGAACTGATTTTTCTGTTTCTAGCTCTGCATCAAT
GGATACCGTTACATCTTCTTCCTCTTCTAGCCTTTCAGTGCTACCTTCATCTCTTTCAGTTTTTCAAAAT
CCCACAGATGTGGCACGGAGCAACCCCAAGTCACCACAAAAACCTATCGTTAGAGTCTTCCTGCCCAACA
AACAGAGGACAGTGGTACCTGCAAGGTGTGGAGTTACAGTCCGAGACAGTCTAAAGAAAGCACTGATGAT
GAGAGGTCTAATCCCAGAGTGCTGTGCTGTTTACAGAATTCAGGATGGAGAGAAGAAACCAATTGGTTGG
GACACTGATATTTCCTGGCTTACTGGAGAAGAATTGCATGTGGAAGTGTTGGAGAATGTTCCACTTACAA
CACACAACTTTGTACGAAAAACGTTTTTCACCTTAGCATTTTGTGACTTTTGTCGAAAGCTGCTTTTCCA
GGGTTTCCGCTGTCAAACATGTGGTTATAAATTTCACCAGCGTTGTAGTACAGAAGTTCCACTGATGTGT
GTTAATTATGACCAACTTGATTTGCTGTTTGTCTCCAAGTTCTTTGAACACCACCCAATACCACAGGAAG
AGGCGTCCTTAGCAGAGACTGCCCTAACATCTGGATCATCCCCTTCCGCACCCGCCTCGGACTCTATTGG
GCCCCAAATTCTCACCAGTCCGTCTCCTTCAAAATCCATTCCAATTCCACAGCCCTTCCGACCAGCAGAT
GAAGATCATCGAAATCAATTTGGGCAACGAGACCGATCCTCATCAGCTCCCAATGTGCATATAAACACAA
TAGAACCTGTCAATATTGATGACTTGATTAGAGACCAAGGATTTCGTGGTGATGGAGGATCAACCACAGG
TTTGTCTGCTACCCCCCCTGCCTCATTACCTGGCTCACTAACTAACGTGAAAGCCTTACAGAAATCTCCA
GGACCTCAGCGAGAAAGGAAGTCATCTTCATCCTCAGAAGACAGGAATCGAATGAAAACACTTGGTAGAC
GGGACTCGAGTGATGATTGGGAGATTCCTGATGGGCAGATTACAGTGGGACAAAGAATTGGATCTGGATC
ATTTGGAACAGTCTACAAGGGAAAGTGGGGACCAGGTGGCAGCGGAGGTCATACCTTGTATGCGCCGGGG
GGTTATGACATCATGGGTTACCTCATACAGATCATGAATAGGCCGAACCCACAAGTGGAGCTCGGACCCG
TCGATACCTCCTGCGCTCTCATTCTGTGTGACCTTAAGCAGAAGGATACCCCTATCGTGTACGCCTCCGA
GGCATTTCTGTACATGACAGGGTACTCGAACGCCGAAGTGCTGGGACGGAACTGCCGCTTCCTGCAAAGC
CCGGATGGAATGGTGAAGCCTAAGTCAACCCGCAAATACGTGGACTCCAACACTATCAACACCATGCGCA
AGGCCATTGACCGCAATGCTGAGGTGCAAGTGGAAGTGGTGAACTTCAAGAAGAATGGACAGCGCTTCGT
CAACTTCCTGACTATGATCCCCGTGCGCGACGAGACCGGCGAATACCGGTACAGCATGGGGTTTCAGTGT
GAGACAGAGGGCGGCTCCGGAGGCAGCGGCGGTTCTGGAGGTTCCGGTGGCGGCTCCGGAGGTAGCGGAG
GGTCTCACACTCTTTACGCCCCTGGAGGATACGACATTATGGGATATTTGATTCAGATTATGAACCGCCC
AAACCCTCAGGTCGAACTGGGGCCTGTGGACACGTCATGTGCCCTGATCCTGTGCGATCTGAAGCAAAAG
GACACTCCGATTGTCTACGCCTCGGAAGCCTTCTTGTATATGACCGGATACAGCAATGCAGAGGTGCTCG
GTAGGAACTGCAGATTCCTGCAGTCCCCCGACGGGATGGTGAAACCAAAGTCGACTCGCAAATATGTGGA
CTCGAACACGATCAATACAATGCGGAAGGCCATCGACCGGAACGCCGAGGTCCAGGTGGAGGTGGTCAAC
TTTAAGAAGAACGGCCAGCGGTTCGTGAACTTTCTCACCATGATTCCGGTCCGGGATGAAACCGGAGAGT
ACAGATACTCCATGGGATTCCAGTGCGAAACCGAAGGGTCCGGAGGTCCCGGAGGTGATGTGGCAGTGAA
AATGTTGAATGTGACAGCACCTACACCTCAGCAGTTACAAGCCTTCAAAAATGAAGTAGGAGTACTCAGG
AAAACACGACATGTGAATATCCTACTCTTCATGGGCTATTCCACAAAGCCACAACTGGCTATTGTTACCC
AGTGGTGTGAGGGCTCCAGCTTGTATCACCATCTCCATATCATTGAGACCAAATTTGAGATGATCAAACT
TATAGATATTGCACGACAGACTGCACAGGGCATGGATTACTTACACGCCAAGTCAATCATCCACAGAGAC
CTCAAGAGTAATAATATATTTCTTCATGAAGACCTCACAGTAAAAATAGGTGATTTTGGTCTAGCTACAG
AGAAATCTCGATGGAGTGGGTCCCATCAGTTTGAACAGTTGTCTGGATCCATTTTGTGGATGGCACCAGA
AGTCATCAGAATGCAAGATAAAAATCCATACAGCTTTCAGTCAGATGTATATGCATTTGGAATTGTTCTG
TATGAATTGATGACTGGACAGTTACCTTATTCAAACATCAACAACAGGGACCAGATAATTTTTATGGTGG
GACGAGGATACCTGTCTCCAGATCTCAGTAAGGTACGGAGTAACTGTCCAAAAGCCATGAAGAGATTAAT
GGCAGAGTGCCTCAAAAAGAAAAGAGATGAGAGACCACTCTTTCCCCAAATTCTCGCCTCTATTGAGCTG
CTGGCCCGCTCATTGCCAAAAATTCACCGCAGTGCATCAGAACCCTCCTTGAATCGGGCTGGTTTCCAAA
CAGAGGATTTTAGTCTATATGCTTGTGCTTCTCCAAAAACACCCATCCAGGCAGGGGGATATGGTGCGTT
TCCTGTCCACAAGCTTCGAATTCTGCAGTCGACGGTACCGCGGGCCCGGGATCCACCGGTCGCCACCATG
GTGAGCAAGGGCGAGGAGCTGTTCACCGGGGTGGTGCCCATCCTGGTCGAGCTGGACGGCGACGTAAACG
GCCACAAGTTCAGCGTGTCCGGCGAGGGCGAGGGCGATGCCACCTACGGCAAGCTGACCCTGAAGTTGAT
CTGCACCACCGGCAAGCTGCCCGTGCCCTGGCCCACCCTCGTGACCACCCTCGGCTACGGCCTGCAGTGC
TTCGCCCGCTACCCCGACCACATGAAGCAGCACGACTTCTTCAAGTCCGCCATGCCCGAAGGCTACGTCC
AGGAGCGCACCATCTTCTTCAAGGACGACGGCAACTACAAGACCCGCGCCGAGGTGAAGTTCGAGGGCGA
CACCCTGGTGAACCGCATCGAGCTGAAGGGCATCGACTTCAAGGAGGACGGCAACATCCTGGGGCACAAG
CTGGAGTACAACTACAACAGCCACAACGTCTATATCACCGCCGACAAGCAGAAGAACGGCATCAAGGCAA
ACTTCAAGATCCGCCACAACATCGAGGACGGCGGCGTGCAGCTCGCCGACCACTACCAGCAGAACACCCC
CATCGGCGACGGCCCCGTGCTGCTGCCCGACAACCACTACCTGAGCTACCAGTCCAAACTGAGCAAAGAC
CCCAACGAGAAGCGCGATCACATGGTCCTGCTGGAGTTCGTGACCGCCGCCGGGATCACTCTCGGCATGG
ACGAGCTGTACAAG
